Addgene plasmid #145394: pGBW-m4046266
Purpose: Yeast Expression plasmid for SARS-CoV-2 nsp7
Depositing lab: Ginkgo Bioworks & Benjie Chen. Depositing organization: Ginkgo Bioworks.
Backbone
  Vector backbone: AmpR; 2u URA3
  Backbone size w/o insert (bp): 4078
  Vector type: Yeast Expression
  Selectable markers: URA3
Growth in bacteria
  Bacterial resistance: Ampicillin, 100 μg/mL
  Growth temperature: 37°C
  Growth strain: DH5alpha
  Copy number: High Copy
Gene/Insert
  Gene/Insert name: SARS-CoV-2 nsp7
  Species: Severe acute respiratory syndrome coronavirus 2
  Insert size (bp): 248
  Mutation: Saccharomyces cerevisiae recode 1
  Entrez Gene: ORF1ab (a.k.a. GU280_gp01)
  Promoter: pTEF1
  Tag / fusion protein: Cleavable thrombin;3xFLAG (C terminal on backbone)
  Cloning method: Unknown
Resource information
  A portion of this plasmid was derived from a plasmid made by: GinkgoBioworks
Depositor comments: NCBI Reference Sequence: YP_009725303.1. Created by gene synthesis with Not1 site.
How to cite: pGBW-m4046266 was a gift from Ginkgo Bioworks & Benjie Chen (Addgene plasmid # 145394 ; http://n2t.net/addgene:145394 ; RRID:Addgene_145394)
