[The description below was written by a language model from this plasmid's Addgene catalogue record and pLannotate feature annotations shown in this document.]
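Description:
pGBW-m4046266 is an episomal yeast expression plasmid for producing the SARS-CoV-2 non-structural protein nsp7 in Saccharomyces cerevisiae. It is an E. coli–yeast shuttle vector. A high-copy ColE1/pUC-type origin and an AmpR β-lactamase gene allow propagation and ampicillin selection in bacteria. In the feature table, AmpR is preceded by a cat promoter. The yeast 2μ origin gives multicopy maintenance, and the URA3 marker with its own promoter allows selection in ura3 strains on medium lacking uracil, with counterselection on 5-FOA. The annotation also shows a rop coding sequence next to AmpR, although the catalogue lists the plasmid as high copy. Short phage T3Te and T7Te terminators and a tonB terminator flank the bacterial modules, presumably insulating them from read-through transcription.

The payload is a synthesized nsp7 coding sequence of about 250 bp, corresponding to one of the mature cleavage products of the ORF1ab polyprotein. It has been recoded for S. cerevisiae codon usage ("recode 1"). The insert itself is not annotated in the feature table, but it would fall in the gap between the constitutive TEF1 promoter and the tag region. Transcription is ended by a CYC1 terminator. According to the catalogue, the backbone supplies a C-terminal thrombin cleavage site followed by a 3xFLAG epitope, so the protein can be detected or affinity-purified with anti-FLAG reagents and the tag then removed. The automated annotation picks up only a short fragment of the 3xFLAG sequence, possibly because the tag was also recoded.

The record states only yeast expression of nsp7 as the purpose. The design would suit constitutive production of tagged nsp7 for purification, detection or interaction studies.
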