Features (pLannotate 1.2.2; 13 found; start..end, strand, type, name):
     10..417     +  promoter       TEF1 promoter: S. cerevisiae TEF1; promoter for EF-1α
    700..717     +  CDS            3xFLAG (fragment): three tandem FLAG® epitope tags, followed by an enterokinase cleavage site
    795..967     +  terminator     CYC1 terminator (fragment): S. cerevisiae CYC1; transcription terminator for CYC1
   1003..1179    +  promoter       URA3 promoter (fragment): S. cerevisiae URA3
   1180..1983    +  CDS            URA3: orotidine-5'-phosphate decarboxylase, required for uracil biosynthesis; S. cerevisiae URA3; yeast auxotrophic marker, counterselectable with 5-fluoroorotic acid (5-FOA)
   2066..3048    -  rep_origin     2μ ori: yeast 2μ plasmid origin of replication
   3126..3155    +  terminator     T3Te terminator: phage T3 early transcription terminator
   3177..3764    +  rep_origin     ori: high-copy-number ColE1/pMB1/pBR322/pUC origin of replication
   3776..3803    -  terminator     T7Te terminator: phage T7 early transcription terminator
   3827..4018    -  CDS            rop: Rop protein, which maintains plasmids at low copy number; rop
   4019..4879    -  CDS            AmpR: β-lactamase; bla; confers resistance to ampicillin, carbenicillin, and related antibiotics
   4880..4982    -  promoter       cat promoter: promoter of the E. coli cat gene encoding chloramphenicol acetyltransferase
   4983..5014    -  terminator     tonB terminator: bidirectional E. coli tonB-P14 transcription terminator
>Addgene plasmid #145394 | pGBW-m4046266 | depositor full sequence | sequence record 287571 | Full Sequence
GCGGCCGCCCCACACACCATAGCTTCAAAATGTTTCTACTCCTTTTTTACTCTTCCAGATTTTCTCGGAC
TCCGCGCATCGCCGTACCACTTCAAAACACCCAAGCACAGCATACTAAATTTCCCCTCTTTCTTCCTCTA
GGGTGTCGTTAATTACCCGTACTAAAGGTTTGGAAAAGAAAAAAGAGACCGCCTCGTTTCTTTTTCTTCG
TCGAAAAAGGCAATAAAAATTTTTATCACGTTTCTTTTTCTTGAAAATTTTTTTTTTTGATTTTTTTCTC
TTTCGATGACCTCCCATTGATATTTAAGTTAATAAACGGTCTTCAATTTCTCAAGTTTCAGTTTCATTTT
TCTTGTTCTATTACAACTTTTTTTACTTCTTGCTCATTAGAAAGAAAGCATAGCAATCTAATCTAAGTTT
TAATTACAAAATGTCCAAAATGTCAGACGTCAAGTGTACGTCGGTAGTTCTCCTGAGTGTTCTACAACAG
TTACGTGTGGAGAGCTCTTCCAAGCTTTGGGCACAATGCGTCCAATTGCACAATGATATTTTATTGGCCA
AAGATACAACCGAAGCTTTCGAAAAGATGGTTTCTTTGTTGTCTGTCTTGTTGTCTATGCAAGGTGCTGT
TGACATAAACAAGTTGTGTGAAGAAATGCTAGATAACAGAGCTACTTTACAACTCGTGCCGAGAGGTTCT
GATTATAAAGATCATGATGGTGATTATAAAGATCATGATATTGATTATAAAGATGATGATGATAAATAAA
CAGGCCCCTTTTCCTTTGTCGATATCATGTAATTAGTTATGTCACGCTTACATTCACGCCCTCCTCCCAC
ATCCGCTCTAACCGAAAAGGAAGGAGTTAGACAACCTGAAGTCTAGGTCCCTATTTATTTTTTTTAATAG
TTATGTTAGTATTAAGAACGTTATTTATATTTCAAATTTTTCTTTTTTTTCTGTACAAAGCGGCCGCCGA
ACCACTAGTGCACTGCAGTACACGGTTTCCTTGAAATTTTTTTGATTCGGTAATCTCCGAACAGAAGGAA
GAACGAAGGAAGGAGCACAGACTTAGATTGGTATATATACGCATATGTAGTGTTGAAGAAACATGAAATT
GCCCAGTATTCTTAACCCAACTGCACAGAACAAAAACGTGCAGGAAACGAAGATAAATCATGTCGAAAGC
TACATATAAGGAACGTGCTGCTACTCATCCTAGTCCTGTTGCTGCCAAGCTATTTAATATCATGCACGAA
AAGCAAACAAACTTGTGTGCTTCATTGGATGTTCGTACCACCAAGGAATTACTGGAGTTAGTTGAAGCAT
TAGGTCCCAAAATTTGTTTACTAAAAACACATGTGGATATCTTGACTGATTTTTCCATGGAGGGCACAGT
TAAGCCGCTAAAGGCATTATCCGCCAAGTACAATTTTTTACTCTTCGAGGACAGAAAATTTGCTGACATT
GGTAATACAGTCAAATTGCAGTACTCTGCGGGTGTATACAGAATAGCAGAATGGGCAGACATTACGAATG
CACACGGTGTGGTGGGCCCAGGTATTGTTAGCGGTTTGAAGCAGGCGGCAGAAGAAGTAACAAAGGAACC
TAGAGGCCTTTTGATGTTAGCAGAATTGTCATGCAAGGGCTCCCTATCTACTGGAGAATATACTAAGGGT
ACTGTTGACATTGCGAAGAGCGACAAAGATTTTGTTATCGGCTTTATTGCTCAAAGAGACATGGGTGGAA
GAGATGAAGGTTACGATTGGTTGATTATGACACCCGGTGTGGGTTTAGATGACAAGGGAGATGCATTGGG
TCAACAGTATAGAACCGTGGATGATGTGGTTTCTACAGGATCTGACATTATTATTGTTGGAAGAGGACTA
TTTGCAAAGGGAAGGGATGCTAAGGTAGAGGGTGAACGTTACAGAAAAGCAGGCTGGGAAGCATATTTGA
GAAGATGCGGCCAGCAAAACTAAAAAACTGTATTATAAGTAAATGCATGTATACTAAACTCACAAATTAG
AGCTTCAATTTAATTATATCAGTTATTACCCGAGTAACGAAGCATCTGTGCTTCATTTTGTAGAACAAAA
ATGCAACGCGAGAGCGCTAATTTTTCAAACAAAGAATCTGAGCTGCATTTTTACAGAACAGAAATGCAAC
GCGAAAGCGCTATTTTACCAACGAAGAATCTGTGCTTCATTTTTGTAAAACAAAAATGCAACGCGAGAGC
GCTAATTTTTCAAACAAAGAATCTGAGCTGCATTTTTACAGAACAGAAATGCAACGCGAGAGCGCTATTT
TACCAACAAAGAATCTATACTTCTTTTTTGTTCTACAAAAATGCATCCCGAGAGCGCTATTTTTCTAACA
AAGCATCTTAGATTACTTTTTTTCTCCTTTGTGCGCTCTATAATGCAGTCTCTTGATAACTTTTTGCACT
GTAGGTCCGTTAAGGTTAGAAGAAGGCTACTTTGGTGTCTATTTTCTCTTCCATAAAAAAAGCCTGACTC
CACTTCCCGCGTTTACTGATTACTAGCGAAGCTGCGGGTGCATTTTTTCAAGATAAAGGCATCCCCGATT
ATATTCTATACCGATGTGGATTGCGCATACTTTGTGAACAGAAAGTGATAGCGTTGATGATTCTTCATTG
GTCAGAAAATTATGAACGGTTTCTTCTATTTTGTCTCTATATACTACGTATAGGAAATGTTTACATTTTC
GTATTGTTTTCGATTCACTCTATGAATAGTTCTTACTACAATTTTTTTGTCTAAAGAGTAATACTAGAGA
TAAACATAAAAAATGTAGAGGTCGAGTTTAGATGCAAGTTCAAGGAGCGAAAGGTGGATGGGTAGGTTAT
ATAGGGATATAGCACAGAGATATATAGCAAAGAGATACTTTTGAGCAATGTTTGTGGAAGCGGTATTCGC
AATATTTTAGTAGCTCGTTACAGTCCGGTGCGTTTTTGGTTTTTTGAAAGTGCGTCATCAGAGCGCTTTT
GGTTTTCAAAAGCGCTCTGAAGTTCCTATACTTTCTAGCTAGAGAATAGGAACTTCCCGAGCGGCCGCGT
GTTACAAGCTTGACTCCAGCGTAACTGGACTGCAATCAACTCACTGGCTCACCTTCACGGGTGGGCCTTT
CTTCGGTAGAAAATCAAAGGATCTTCTTGAGATCCTTTTTTTCTGCGCGTAATCTGCTGCTTGCAAACAA
AAAAACCACCGCTACCAGCGGTGGTTTGTTTGCCGGATCAAGAGCTACCAACTCTTTTTCCGAGGTAACT
GGCTTCAGCAGAGCGCAGATACCAAATACTGTTCTTCTAGTGTAGCCGTAGTTAGGCCACCACTTCAAGA
ACTCTGTAGCACCGCCTACATACCTCGCTCTGCTAATCCTGTTACCAGTGGCTGCTGCCAGTGGCGATAA
GTCGTGTCTTACCGGGTTGGACTCAAGACGATAGTTACCGGATAAGGCGCAGCGGTCGGGCTGAACGGGG
GGTTCGTGCACACAGCCCAGCTTGGAGCGAACGACCTACACCGAACTGAGATACCTACAGCGTGAGCTAT
GAGAAAGCGCCACGCTTCCCGAAGGGAGAAAGGCGGACAGGTATCCGGTAAGCGGCAGGGTCGGAACAGG
AGAGCGCACGAGGGAGCTTCCAGGGGTAAACGCCTGGTATCTTTATAGTCCTGTCGGGTTTCGCCACCTC
TGACTTGAGCATCGATTTTTGTGATGCTCGTCAGGGGGGCGGAGCCTATGGAAAAACGCCAGCAACGCAG
AAAGGCCCACCCGAAGGTGAGCCAGGTGATTACATTTGGGCCCTCATCAGAGGTTTTCACCGTCATCACC
GAAACGCGCGAGGCAGCTGCGGTAAAGCTCATCAGCGTGGTCGTGAAGCGATTCACAGATGTCTGCCTGT
TCATCCGCGTCCAGCTCGTTGAGTTTCTCCAGAAGCGTTAATGTCTGGCTTCTGATAAAGCGGGCCATGT
TAAGGGCGGTTTTTTCCTGTTTGGTCACTTACCAATGCTTAATCAGTGAGGCACCTATCTCAGCGATCTG
TCTATTTCGTTCATCCATAGTTGCCTGACTCCCCGTCGTGTAGATAACTACGATGCGGGAGGGCTTACCA
TCTGGCCCCAGTGCTGCAATGATACCGCGAGACCCACGCTCACCGGCTCCAGATTTATCAGCAATAAACC
AGCCAGCCGGGAGGGCCGAGCGCAGAAGTGATCCTGCAACTTTATCCGCCTCCATCCAGTCTATTAATTG
TTGCCGGGAAGCTAGAGTAAGTAGTTCGCCAGTTAATAGTTTGCGCAACGTTGTTGCCATTGCTACAGGC
ATCGTGGTGTCACGCTCGTCGTTTGGTATGGCTTCATTCAGCTCCGGTTCCCAACGATCAAGGCGAGTTA
CATGATCCCCCATGTTGTGCAAAAAAGCGGTTAGCTCCTTCGGTCCTCCGATCGTTGCCAGAAGTAAGTT
GGCCGCAGTGTTATCACTCATGGTTATGGCAGCACTGCATAATTCTCTTACTGTCATGCCATCCGTGAGA
TGCTTTTCTGTGACTGGTGAGTACTCAACCAAGTCATTCTGAGAATAGTGTATGCGGCGACCGAGTTGCT
CTTGCCCGGCGTCAATACGGGATAATACCGCGCCACATAGCAGAACTTTAAAAGTGCTCATCATTGGAAA
ACGTTCTTCGGGGCGTAAACTCTCAAGGATCTTACCGCTGTTGAGATCCAGTTCGATGTAACCCACTCGT
GCACCCAACTGATCTTCAGCATCTTTTACTTTCACCAGCGTTTCTGGGTGAGCAAAAACAGGAAGGCAAA
ATGCCGCAAAAAAGGGAATAAGGGCGACACGGAAATGTTGAATACTCATTTTAGCTTCCTTAGCTCCTGA
AAATCTCGATAACTCAAAAAATACGCCCGGTAGTGATCTTATTTCATTATGGTGAAAGTTGGAACCTCTT
ACGTGCCGATCAAGTCAAAAGCCTCCGGTCGGAGGCTTTTGACTTTCTGCTATGGAGGTCAGGTATGATT
TAAATGGTCAGTTAGA
